Addgene plasmid #12752: DCT.VV.Orf64
Purpose: This plasmid was designed for screening purposes and may contain discrepancies relative to the current canonical GenBank version of the gene.
Depositing lab: Jack Bennink & Jon Yewdell. Depositing organization: National Institute of Allergy and Infectious Diseases (NIAID). Publication: Identification of poxvirus CD8+ T cell determinants to enable rational design and characterization of smallpox vaccines. Tscharke DC, Karupiah G, Zhou J, Palmore T, Irvine KR, Haeryfar SM, Williams S, Sidney J, Sette A, Bennink JR, Yewdell JW. J Exp Med. 2005 January 3; 201(1): 95–104. 10.1084/jem.20041912 PubMed 15623576.
Backbone
  Vector backbone: pcDNA 3.1D V5-His-TOPO
  Backbone manufacturer: Invitrogen
  Backbone size w/o insert (bp): 5514
  Vector type: Mammalian Expression
  Selectable markers: Neomycin (select with G418)
Growth in bacteria
  Bacterial resistance: Ampicillin, 100 μg/mL
  Growth temperature: 37°C
  Growth strain: DH5alpha
  Copy number: High Copy
Gene/Insert
  Gene/Insert name: VV.Orf64 (alt names: VV_WR_142; Holliday junction resolvase)
  Species: Vaccinia Virus
  Insert size (bp): 564
  GenBank ID: 9791082
  Cloning method: Restriction Enzyme; 5′ cloning site BamHI (not destroyed); 3′ cloning site BamHI (not destroyed)
  Sequencing primers: 5′ Universal T7
Terms and licenses: Academic/Nonprofit Terms; Industry Terms: Not Available to Industry
Depositor comments: Please see the Vaccinia kit page ( https://www.addgene.org/vvorf/ ) for more information. The kit page contains the supplemental VVOrfData spreadsheet, which includes important information about this plasmid. The plasmid and insert names provided here relate only to this library. The name of the ORF (if present) in VACV strain Copenhagen and the name of the ORF (if annotated) in VACV strain WR sequence can be found in VVOrfData spreadsheet. Please note that the amino acid sequence given for each ORF in the spreadsheet may contain some errors. Additionally, changes from the expected sequence may be present in these plasmids. Please see Addgene's quality control sequence and sequencing notes in the VVOrfData spreadsheet before ordering this plasmid.
How to cite: DCT.VV.Orf64 was a gift from Jack Bennink & Jon Yewdell (Addgene plasmid # 12752 ; http://n2t.net/addgene:12752 ; RRID:Addgene_12752)
