[The description below was written by a language model from this plasmid's Addgene catalogue record.]
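Description:
DCT.VV.Orf64 is a mammalian expression plasmid built on the commercial pcDNA 3.1D V5-His-TOPO backbone (about 5.5 kb without insert) and carrying a single vaccinia virus open reading frame. The 564 bp insert, designated VV.Orf64 within its library and also recorded as VV_WR_142, encodes the poxvirus Holliday junction resolvase. It is listed as flanked by BamHI sites at both the 5′ and 3′ ends, both of which remain intact, so the fragment can in principle be released by a single digest. The plasmid is maintained at high copy in E. coli under ampicillin selection, and it carries a neomycin resistance marker that allows G418 selection of transfected mammalian cells. The record gives no feature table and does not name the promoter. Vectors of this pcDNA3.1 family normally drive expression from the CMV immediate-early promoter, with an upstream T7 promoter site, consistent with the T7 sequencing primer listed. They also offer C-terminal V5 and His tags, but the record does not state whether the ORF is in frame with those tags.

The construct belongs to a library of individually cloned vaccinia ORFs assembled for screening, associated with work identifying poxvirus CD8+ T cell determinants to inform smallpox vaccine design and characterization. In that setting each plasmid serves to express one viral protein in mammalian cells so that it can be tested as a source of T cell epitopes. The ORF numbering applies only to this library. The depositors caution that the clones were made for screening and may differ from the canonical GenBank sequence, so the insert sequence should be checked against the available quality-control data before it is used for applications requiring exact sequence.
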