>Addgene plasmid #12752 | DCT.VV.Orf64 | addgene partial sequence | sequence record 19147 | T7 5'-TAATACGACTCACTATAGGG-3'
TGGTACCGAGCTCGGATCCAGTACCCTTCACCGAATTCCAGCTGACCACCATGGAAACTTTAACCAGTTC
GTCTCAATCTTTAATATCGTCACCGATGTCAAAAAAAGATTATTCGAGTGAAATAATATGCGCCTTTGAT
ATAGGTGCAAAAAATCCTGCCAGAACTGTTTTAGAAGTCAAGGATAACTCCGTTAGGGTATTGGATATAT
CAAAATTAGACTGGAGTTCTGATTGGGAAAGGCGCATAGCTAAAGATTTGTCACAATATGAATACACTAC
AGTTCTTCTAGAACGTCAGCCTAGAAGGTCGCCGTATGTTAAATTTATCTATTTTATTAAAGGCTTTTTA
TATCATACATCGGCTGCCAAAGTTATTTGCGTCTCGCCTGTCATGTCTGGTAATTCATATAGAGATCGAA
AAAAGAGATCGGTCGAAGCATTTCTTGATTGGATGGACACATTCGGATTGCGAGACTCCGTTCCGGATAG
ACGCAAATTAGACGATGTAGCGGATAGTTTCAATTTGGCTATGAGATACGTATTAGATAAATGGAATACT
AATTATACACCTTATAATAGGTGTAATCTAGAAATTACATAAAAAAAATGTAAGCAATTCCCGGGGATCC
GAATAAAGGGTCAAGACAATTCTGCAGATATCCAGCACAGTGGCGGCCGCTCGAGTCTAAGGGGGCCCGC
GGTTCGAAGGTAAGCCTATCCCTAACCCTCTCCTCGGTCTCGATTCTACGCGTACCGGTCATCATCA
